>Addgene plasmid #87514 | NH-9 | addgene full sequence | sequence record 174675 | Addgene NGS Result
CTAAATTGTAAGCGTTAATATTTTGTTAAAATTCGCGTTAAATTTTTGTTAAATCAGCTCATTTTTTAAC
CAATAGGCCGAAATCGGCAAAATCCCTTATAAATCAAAAGAATAGACCGAGATAGGGTTGAGTGGCCGCT
ACAGGGCGCTCCCATTCGCCATTCAGGCTGCGCAACTGTTGGGAAGGGCGTTTCGGTGCGGGCCTCTTCG
CTATTACGCCAGCTGGCGAAAGGGGGATGTGCTGCAAGGCGATTAAGTTGGGTAACGCCAGGGTTTTCCC
AGTCACGACGTTGTAAAACGACGGCCAGTGAGCGCGACGTAATACGACTCACTATAGGGCGAATTGGCGG
AAGGCCGTCAAGGCCACGTGTCTTGTCCAGAGCTCGTATCCTGCAGCCATTGTGCTGGCGCGGATTCTTT
ATCACTGATAAGTTGGTGGACATATTATGAGTCGTTTATCAGTGATAAAGTGTCAAGCATGACAAAGTTG
CAGCCGAATACAGTGGAGTCATCCGTGCCGCCCTAGACCTGTTGAACGAGGTCGGCGTAGACGGTCTGAC
GAGAGTCCACGCAAACTGGCGGAACGGTTGGGGGTTCAGCAGCCGGCGCTTTAGAGTCCTGGCGTTCTAT
GCCAGGATCACGGGCTTACCCCGGACCAAGTAGTAGCAATCGCGTCGAATCACGGGGGAAAGCAAGCCCT
GGAAACCGTGCAAAGGTTGTTGCCGGTTTTATGTCAAGACCACGGTTTAACCCCCGAACAGGTAGTGCTG
CAGGATACGGTACCTGGAGCACAAGACTGGCCTCATGGGCCTTCCGCTCACTGCCCGCTTTCCAGTCGGG
AAACCTGTCGTGCCAGCTGCATTAACATGGTCATAGCTGTTTCCTTGCGTATTGGGCGCTCTCCGCTTCC
TCGCTCACTGACTCGCTGCGCTCGGTCGTTCGGGTAAAGCCTGGGGTGCCTAATGAGCAAAAGGCCAGCA
AAAGGCCAGGAACCGTAAAAAGGCCGCGTTGCTGGCGTTTTTCCATAGGCTCCGCCCCCCTGACGAGCAT
CACAAAAATCGACGCTCAAGTCAGAGGTGGCGAAACCCGACAGGACTATAAAGATACCAGGCGTTTCCCC
CTGGAAGCTCCCTCGTGCGCTCTCCTGTTCCGACCCTGCCGCTTACCGGATACCTGTCCGCCTTTCTCCC
TTCGGGAAGCGTGGCGCTTTCTCATAGCTCACGCTGTAGGTATCTCAGTTCGGTGTAGGTCGTTCGCTCC
AAGCTGGGCTGTGTGCACGAACCCCCCGTTCAGCCCGACCGCTGCGCCTTATCCGGTAACTATCGTCTTG
AGTCCAACCCGGTAAGACACGACTTATCGCCACTGGCAGCAGCCACTGGTAACAGGATTAGCAGAGCGAG
GTATGTAGGCGGTGCTACAGAGTTCTTGAAGTGGTGGCCTAACTACGGCTACACTAGAAGAACAGTATTT
GGTATCTGCGCTCTGCTGAAGCCAGTTACCTTCGGAAAAAGAGTTGGTAGCTCTTGATCCGGCAAACAAA
CCACCGCTGGTAGCGGTGGTTTTTTTGTTTGCAAGCAGCAGATTACGCGCAGAAAAAAAGGATCTCAAGA
AGATCCTTTGATCTTTTCTACGGGGTCTGACGCTCAGTGGAACGAAAACTCACGTTAAGGGATTTTGGTC
ATGAGATTATCAAAAAGGATCTTCACCTAGATCCTTTTAAATTAAAAATGAAGTTTTAAATCAATCTAAA
GTATATATGAGTAAACTTGGTCTGACAGTTACCAATGCTTAATCAGTGAGGCACCTATCTCAGCGATCTG
TCTATTTCGTTCATCCATAGTTGCCTGACTCCCCGTCGTGTAGATAACTACGATACGGGAGGGCTTACCA
TCTGGCCCCAGTGCTGCAATGATACCGCGAGAACCACGCTCACCGGCTCCAGATTTATCAGCAATAAACC
AGCCAGCCGGAAGGGCCGAGCGCAGAAGTGGTCCTGCAACTTTATCCGCCTCCATCCAGTCTATTAATTG
TTGCCGGGAAGCTAGAGTAAGTAGTTCGCCAGTTAATAGTTTGCGCAACGTTGTTGCCATTGCTACAGGC
ATCGTGGTGTCACGCTCGTCGTTTGGTATGGCTTCATTCAGCTCCGGTTCCCAACGATCAAGGCGAGTTA
CATGATCCCCCATGTTGTGCAAAAAAGCGGTTAGCTCCTTCGGTCCTCCGATCGTTGTCAGAAGTAAGTT
GGCCGCAGTGTTATCACTCATGGTTATGGCAGCACTGCATAATTCTCTTACTGTCATGCCATCCGTAAGA
TGCTTTTCTGTGACTGGTGAGTACTCAACCAAGTCATTCTGAGAATAGTGTATGCGGCGACCGAGTTGCT
CTTGCCCGGCGTCAATACGGGATAATACCGCGCCACATAGCAGAACTTTAAAAGTGCTCATCATTGGAAA
ACGTTCTTCGGGGCGAAAACTCTCAAGGATCTTACCGCTGTTGAGATCCAGTTCGATGTAACCCACTCGT
GCACCCAACTGATCTTCAGCATCTTTTACTTTCACCAGCGTTTCTGGGTGAGCAAAAACAGGAAGGCAAA
ATGCCGCAAAAAAGGGAATAAGGGCGACACGGAAATGTTGAATACTCATACTCTTCCTTTTTCAATATTA
TTGAAGCATTTATCAGGGTTATTGTCTCATGAGCGGATACATATTTGAATGTATTTAGAAAAATAAACAA
ATAGGGGTTCCGCGCACATTTCCCCGAAAAGTGCCAC
Features (pLannotate 1.2.2; 8 found; start..end, strand, type, name):
      3..134     -  rep_origin     M13 ori (fragment): M13 bacteriophage origin of replication; arrow indicates direction of (+) strand synthesis
    155..311     -  CDS            lacZα (fragment): LacZα fragment of β-galactosidase; lacZ fragment
    320..338     +  promoter       T7 promoter: promoter for bacteriophage T7 RNA polymerase
    818..865     -  CDS            lacI (fragment): lac repressor; lacI; The lac repressor binds to the lac operator to inhibit transcription in E. coli. This inhibition can be relieved by adding lactose or isopropyl-β-D-thiogalactopyranoside (IPTG).
    902..942     -  rep_origin     RSF ori (fragment): Plasmids containing the RSF 1030 origin of replication can be propagated in E. coli cells that contain additional plasmids with compatible origins.
   1020..1608    -  rep_origin     ori: high-copy-number ColE1/pMB1/pBR322/pUC origin of replication
   1779..2639    -  CDS            AmpR: β-lactamase; bla; confers resistance to ampicillin, carbenicillin, and related antibiotics
   2640..2744    -  promoter       AmpR promoter: bla
