[The description below was written by a language model from this plasmid's Addgene catalogue record and pLannotate feature annotations shown in this document.]
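Description:
NH-9 is a small (about 2.8 kb) bacterial cloning plasmid built on the pMA-T backbone, a commercial gene-synthesis carrier vector, and it serves as a storage and template plasmid for one synthetic fragment used in TAL effector assembly. It is maintained in E. coli as a high-copy plasmid through a ColE1/pUC-type origin of replication and is selected with ampicillin via a β-lactamase (AmpR) gene driven by its native bla promoter.

The payload is a synthetic insert called NH-9, catalogued as part of a TALE DNA-binding-domain library preparation set, with the stated purpose of library amplification of that fragment. By its name it presumably encodes a TALE repeat module carrying the NH repeat-variable diresidue for a defined position in the repeat array, but the record does not spell out the insert's composition, boundaries or cloning method. The automated feature table does not annotate the insert itself. It most likely lies in the unannotated stretch between the T7 promoter and the short backbone remnants upstream of the origin, though this is an inference from the map layout. The other annotated elements are partial: fragments of an M13 origin, lacZα, lacI and an RSF origin are residual backbone sequences or short similarity hits rather than functional parts. The T7 promoter is intact, but nothing in the record indicates that it is used for expression here.

In practice the plasmid acts as an amplification template. The NH-9 fragment is amplified from it to generate building blocks that are combined with other module fragments by isothermal assembly to construct custom TAL effector DNA-binding domains for TALEN or other synthetic biology applications.
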