Addgene plasmid #87514: NH-9
Purpose: For library amplification of fragment NH-9
Depositing lab: Steve Pollard. Depositing organization: University of Edinburgh. Publication: STAR: a simple TAL effector assembly reaction using isothermal assembly. Gogolok S, Garcia-Diaz C, Pollard SM. Sci Rep. 2016 Sep 12;6:33209. doi: 10.1038/srep33209. PubMed 27615025.
Backbone
  Vector backbone: pMA-T
  Backbone manufacturer: Life Technologies
  Vector type: TALEN, Synthetic Biology ; TALE DBD library preparation
Growth in bacteria
  Bacterial resistance: Ampicillin, 100 μg/mL
  Growth temperature: 37°C
  Growth strain: DH5alpha
  Copy number: High Copy
Gene/Insert
  Gene/Insert name: NH-9
  Species: Synthetic
  Cloning method: Unknown
Terms and licenses: Academic/Nonprofit Terms; Industry Terms: Not Available to Industry
How to cite: NH-9 was a gift from Steve Pollard (Addgene plasmid # 87514 ; http://n2t.net/addgene:87514 ; RRID:Addgene_87514)
