>Addgene plasmid #87514 | NH-9 | depositor partial sequence | sequence record 170678 | NH-9 RVD flanked by BciVI sites
GTATCCTGCAGCCATTGTGCTGGCGCGGATTCTTTATCACTGATAAGTTGGTGGACATATTATGAGTCGT
TTATCAGTGATAAAGTGTCAAGCATGACAAAGTTGCAGCCGAATACAGTGGAGTCATCCGTGCCGCCCTA
GACCTGTTGAACGAGGTCGGCGTAGACGGTCTGACGAGAGTCCACGCAAACTGGCGGAACGGTTGGGGGT
TCAGCAGCCGGCGCTTTAGAGTCCTGGCGTTCTATGCCAGGATCACGGGCTTACCCCGGACCAAGTAGTA
GCAATCGCGTCGAATCACGGGGGAAAGCAAGCCCTGGAAACCGTGCAAAGGTTGTTGCCGGTTTTATGTC
AAGACCACGGTTTAACCCCCGAACAGGTAGTGCTGCAGGATAC
